Addgene plasmid #154235: pLM2_29_p40S_QfDBD_VP16AD_cp_nirA_DsRed_5xQUAS
Purpose: Encodes p40S:QfDBD-VP16AD-GFP-NLS synthetic transcription factor, activating DsRed-SKL with promoter 5xQUAS+CP_nirA
Depositing lab: Arnold Driessen. Depositing organization: University of Groningen. Publication: Synthetic control devices for gene regulation in Penicillium chrysogenum. Mozsik L, Buttel Z, Bovenberg RAL, Driessen AJM, Nygard Y. Microb Cell Fact. 2019 Nov 18;18(1):203. doi: 10.1186/s12934-019-1253-3. PubMed 31739777.
Backbone
  Vector backbone: pAGM4673
  Backbone manufacturer: MoClo Tool Kit of Sylvestre Marillonnet
  Backbone size w/o insert (bp): 8109
  Vector type: Bacterial Expression, Synthetic Biology ; Fungal Expression
  Selectable markers: amdS fungal selection
Growth in bacteria
  Bacterial resistance: Kanamycin, 50 μg/mL
  Growth temperature: 37°C
  Growth strain: DH5alpha
  Copy number: Unknown
Gene/Insert
  Gene/Insert name: p40S:QfDBD-VP16AD-GFP-NLS (alt names: P(various):DsRed-SKL; pGpdA:amdS)
  Species: Synthetic; Fungal expression, P. rubens (formerly P. chrysogenum)
  Promoter: p40S (AN0465 A. nidulans)
  Tag / fusion protein: GFP-NLS; DsRed-SKL (C terminal on backbone)
  Cloning method: Restriction Enzyme; 5′ cloning site Unknown (unknown if destroyed)
Terms and licenses: Academic/Nonprofit Terms; Industry Terms: Not Available to Industry
Depositor comments: Synthetic Transcription Factor (QfDBD-VP16AD-GFP-NLS) and DsRed-SKL transcribed with various full and core promoters (CP) with and without Quinic acid Upstream Activation Sequences (QUAS). Fungal selection provided with amdS marker. Flanking regions were designed for integration at the locus of the Penicillin gene cluster.
How to cite: pLM2_29_p40S_QfDBD_VP16AD_cp_nirA_DsRed_5xQUAS was a gift from Arnold Driessen (Addgene plasmid # 154235 ; http://n2t.net/addgene:154235 ; RRID:Addgene_154235)
