[The description below was written by a language model from this plasmid's Addgene catalogue record and pLannotate feature annotations shown in this document.]
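Description:
pLM2_29_p40S_QfDBD_VP16AD_cp_nirA_DsRed_5xQUAS is a 14.1 kb multigene MoClo assembly built in the level 2 backbone pAGM4673. It carries a synthetic gene-regulation device for the filamentous fungus Penicillium rubens (formerly P. chrysogenum). It is propagated in E. coli under kanamycin selection (aphA-3 KanR driven by the bla promoter). The backbone has both a high-copy ColE1/pUC origin and the broad-host-range incP oriV with its trfA replication gene. Nopaline-type left and right T-DNA border repeats flank the cargo, a legacy of the binary-vector origin of the MoClo toolkit. According to the depositor, however, the cargo has flanking regions designed for integration at the penicillin biosynthetic gene cluster locus; these flanks are not annotated in the feature table.

The payload consists of three transcription units. The first uses the Aspergillus nidulans p40S promoter (AN0465) to express a synthetic transcription factor. This factor combines the DNA-binding domain of the Neurospora crassa quinic acid regulator QA-1F with a VP16-derived activation domain (annotated as tandem minimal VP16 repeats), EGFP and a nuclear localisation signal, so it can be seen in the nucleus. The second unit is the fungal selection marker, the A. nidulans amdS acetamidase gene under the gpdA promoter with its intron. amdS appears as several fragments in the table, presumably because it contains introns. The third unit is the reporter, DsRed-Express with a C-terminal SKL peroxisomal targeting signal. It is driven by five QUAS binding sites placed upstream of the nirA core promoter, although neither element is annotated.

Binding of the QF-VP16 factor to the QUAS repeats activates the minimal promoter, and red fluorescence reports the output. The plasmid belongs to a series that compares promoters, core promoters and QUAS configurations for tunable orthogonal expression control in Penicillium.
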