Features (pLannotate 1.2.2; 18 found; start..end, strand, type, name):
   2208..2756    +  CDS            qa-1f (fragment): QA1F_NEUCR - Protein predicted: Swiss-Prot protein existence level 4. Transcription activation of genes for enzymes and proteins of quinate metabolism by binding to a 16 base-pair sequence (consensus 5'- GGRTAARYRYTTAYCC-3') in front of each Qa genes. From Neurospora crassa (strain ATCC 24698 / 74-OR23-1A / CBS 708.71 / DSM 1257 / FGSC 987).
   2781..2891    +  CDS            VP48: 3 tandem repeats of the minimal activation domain of herpes simplex virus VP16 (Cheng et al., 2013)
   2904..3620    +  CDS            EGFP: EGFP is a basic (constitutively fluorescent) green fluorescent protein published in 1996, derived from Aequorea victoria. It is reported to be a rapidly-maturing weak dimer with moderate acid sensitivity.
   4021..4049    +  misc_feature   MCS (fragment): pBluescript multiple cloning site
   4048..4764    +  promoter       gpdA promoter (fragment): gpdA; promoter from the Aspergillus nidulans glyceraldehyde-3-phosphate dehydrogenase gene (Punt et al., 1990)
   4813..4928    +  intron         gpdA intron: gpdA; intron from the Aspergillus nidulans glyceraldehyde-3-phosphate dehydrogenase gene (Punt et al., 1990)
   4937..5200    +  CDS            amdS (fragment): acetamidase from Aspergillus nidulans; amdS; confers ability to process acetamide for selection in fungal cells
   5281..5422    +  CDS            amdS (fragment): acetamidase from Aspergillus nidulans; amdS; confers ability to process acetamide for selection in fungal cells
   5480..5902    +  CDS            amdS (fragment): acetamidase from Aspergillus nidulans; amdS; confers ability to process acetamide for selection in fungal cells
   6016..6837    +  CDS            amdS (fragment): acetamidase from Aspergillus nidulans; amdS; confers ability to process acetamide for selection in fungal cells
   7403..8077    +  CDS            DsRed-Express: DsRed-Express is a basic (constitutively fluorescent) orange fluorescent protein published in 2002, derived from Discosoma sp.. It is reported to be a rapidly-maturing tetramer with low acid sensitivity.
   9911..9935    +  misc_feature   RB T-DNA repeat: right border repeat from nopaline C58 T-DNA
  10032..10663   +  rep_origin     oriV: incP origin of replication
  10754..10858   +  promoter       AmpR promoter: bla
  10859..11653   +  CDS            KanR: aminoglycoside phosphotransferase; aphA-3; confers resistance to kanamycin
  11824..12412   +  rep_origin     ori: high-copy-number ColE1/pMB1/pBR322/pUC origin of replication
  12748..13893   +  CDS            trfA: TRFA_ECOLX - Experimental evidence at protein level: Swiss-Prot protein existence level 1. Also involved in plasmid copy number control, promoting intermolecular coupling of protein bound iterons at oriV, which inhibits replication initiation. From Escherichia coli.
  14042..14066   +  misc_feature   LB T-DNA repeat: left border repeat from nopaline C58 T-DNA
>Addgene plasmid #154235 | pLM2_29_p40S_QfDBD_VP16AD_cp_nirA_DsRed_5xQUAS | addgene full sequence | sequence record 306060 | Addgene NGS Result
GTGCCGAATTCGGATCCGGAGCCTGCAGGATGGGCCTCCACAACCCTGCCCTAACATTGTTCGTAGAAGA
TCTGCCAGCAGGCTTATGTCCAGGCCCCTCTCAACCCGCCCTTTCCTTTCAGCTCGGGCGCCGTACTTGC
CCCACCCAGGCGTGTTCCGCTGAACTGCCCATACCCAGGCCAGCGGACTGATAACCATTTCTCTTTATGC
TTTGCTATTGGGCTTGTGACTCGTTCTTGGAGGCAAGGTTATCAGATTGAATAGAAGATTCGGTGATGCA
GCAAATAGCGACTGTTCGTTGCGGGGTCCGAACCCGCTCGGCAGCACCGGGCTCTCCCTACTATCCCTCG
ATAGCAGTGGCGTGCGCGGGCTGTCGACCCTGTCCATCCTGAAAGAGTTGATATTGAAGGTAGTAGGTAC
GGTGCAGGGTAACGCGTGATATCCTGTCCTCAGTCTTAAGACTTCTCACCTATATCACCCGCACTTACCC
TAGAGTGCCGCTTAGGTGCTAAGGGCACATTGAGTATTGGCCGTGTAGAATATATAGCTTAAGTACGGCC
AAGCAGACGGGAAGCCCTGTTCTCCACACCCTATGGTCGTATATATCAGGCTTCTACCGGGAAACGATTA
AGAGTGTATAATGGACTGAAAATCAATATGAACGGGACAATGCTCAAGTTAAATTAGTTAGGCATCCTAA
TCTCTACTAAATGTTCTATCTAGAGATCGGGGTACTATAGGCCCGTACGTTAATCACTCTACGCTTCTCT
CCCTTAGGTATAGTGTAGGTAGGGGCTAGACATTTATATGAGTCAGATGGTACAAACGGTAGCGCTGCAA
GAATTCAAGCTTGGAGGAGTTATAGACGGTCCGGCATAGGTAAGGAGAGATTAGATATTTCGACTTCCCG
ATTCCTTAGTCTCCTTAGTCTGGAAACTGAGAAAGGCCTGAACTCGTTCAATCTATTAGCTCTAATCACG
TAGTCTCAACTAGAATCCTGAACAGGCGCCGGAACCAGTCCAAATGCGTGGAGTACAGCAAGTCCAGTCA
AATCACGATTAGAATGGCCATATATAAGCAAAAAACCCTTGGACAATACGTCCGATCGACACCAAAGCAA
TCTGGTACATCACCCTTCTTATATACAGGGTAGCCGGAATTGTATTGACTCTATACGAAGCCGCAGGTTT
ACCAGCACAGAGGTGCGATAGCTACACGAATGTAGAGTGAAGGCATTACAACCGATTGCTAAGTGTCATA
GAGGCTAAGCTTCACGGCTCAAGGAGTCTGTGGAGGATACCTGATATAAGAATTGAGAGTTATACTCCGG
AGGTTATGTTAGTACCTCAAAAATGTGAAGTACAACGAAACTCGAACTTCGAATGACAATAGCTTGGCTG
GCTGTTAGTCAACTGAGGTACAACGTCATCTTGCAATTAGTTATGTTCTTTGCTAGATAGTGAGCTGCTG
TAAACTTGTAGTTCTTAGAAACATGTCTGAAGTCTAGAGTCGAGACTTGTGATTGGTGTAAATTAGTGGG
GGTCCGGAGCGGAATAACAATCGAGGTCAGCCTCCTGGGTCTGTCAGTAAGCTAACCACGAAAGGACAAG
CGTAGACGAGGTCACGGGGTACTGGCCTAGCCGGCTTCGGCTAGCGCCCACGAAAATAGGGCAACGTCGA
AGCGAGAGACACACACGGATTCCACGATCGCCGACGACAAGCACTCAACTCCACGACAACCCACGACAAC
CCTTGCCGCTGCGTTCTTGGTGAAGGGCTGCAGGATTAGAGGTGAGTATTTTATTTTCTGGCTATTGTGA
TCTTTTTCCCCCCCGGTTTCCGCTGGTTCTATCTTGTCGAGCGAGTCGGTGCGCCTTCGATCGGTCTGTC
AAATTTCCATCCGTCCACTCGTTCACCCGGTATCGATACAAGAGGGAATGGAGCATTACGACAGGGGAGC
AGAGGCAGAACTCTCGATGTTGCTACTTTTTTTGCTTGGAACAACTTCCTTGAAAGATTCTTTTCTGAAT
GCGGCTGGGAAACTGCGAATTGGATATCCAGCGAAAGGTTACCGACAGACTCACGGCCATCGATACCACT
CAGCGGGATAGAATTGAAGGCATTCGGACATTAGATGATCAGCTTCGCTTGTTTCGACTCGTGCTAATCA
ATTATCCCTGGACAGTCCCCCACATAGACAGCAAACAATGCCACCCAAGCGCAAAACGCTTAACGCTGCG
GCTGAGGCTAACGCTCATGCCGACGGACACGCCGACGGAAACGCCGACGGACACGTGGCCAATACGGCCG
CGTCCTCGAATAATGCGAGGTTCGCTGATCTCACTAACATCGATACTCCGGGTCTGGGACCCACAACTAC
GACCCTGCTCGTGGAACCAGCACGCTCAAAGCGTCAACGAGTGTCCCGCGCATGCGACCAGTGCCGTGCA
GCCCGAGAGAAATGCGACGGAATACAGCCTGCGTGTTTCCCGTGCGTTTCCCAGGGAAGGTCCTGCACTT
ATCAGGCTTCGCCGAAAAAGAGGGGAGTTCAAACCGGTTATATTCGTACGCTGGAGCTCGCCCTCGCCTG
GATGTTTGAAAATGTCGCGCGTTCCGAAGATGCCTTGCATAACCTCCTCGTCCGTGACGCCGGACAAGGA
TCAGCTCTGCTCGTTGGTAAAGATTCGCCGGCTGCCGAGCGACTCCATGCCCGTTGGGCTACTAGCCGTG
TCAATAAGAGCATTACCCGCCTCCTCAGGTTTGAAAGCGGCGGGCCGGCCGACGCCCTTGACGATTTTGA
CTTAGACATGCTCCCAGCCGATGCCCTTGACGACTTTGACCTTGATATGCTGCCTGCTGACGCTCTTGAC
GATTTTGACCTTGACATGCTCCCCGGGTTCGTTATGGTGAGCAAGGGCGAGGAGCTGTTCACCGGGGTGG
TGCCCATCCTGGTCGAGCTGGACGGCGACGTAAACGGCCACAAGTTCAGCGTGTCCGGCGAGGGCGAGGG
CGATGCCACCTACGGCAAGCTGACCCTGAAGTTCATCTGCACCACCGGCAAGCTGCCCGTGCCCTGGCCC
ACCCTCGTGACCACCCTGACCTACGGCGTGCAGTGCTTCAGCCGCTACCCCGACCACATGAAGCAGCACG
ACTTCTTCAAGTCCGCCATGCCCGAAGGCTACGTCCAGGAGCGCACCATCTTCTTCAAGGACGACGGCAA
CTACAAGACCCGCGCCGAGGTGAAGTTCGAGGGCGACACCCTGGTGAACCGCATCGAGCTGAAGGGCATC
GACTTCAAGGAGGACGGCAACATCCTGGGGCACAAGCTGGAGTACAACTACAACAGCCACAACGTCTATA
TCATGGCCGACAAGCAGAAGAACGGCATCAAGGTGAACTTCAAGATCCGCCACAACATCGAGGACGGCAG
CGTGCAGCTCGCCGACCACTACCAGCAGAACACCCCCATCGGCGACGGCCCCGTGCTGCTGCCCGACAAC
CACTACCTGAGCACCCAGTCCGCCCTGAGCAAAGACCCCAACGAGAAGCGCGATCACATGGTCCTGCTGG
AGTTCGTGACCGCCGCCGGGATCACTCTCGGCATGGACGAGCTGTACAAGCCAAAGAAGAAGCGGAAGGT
CTAAGCTTACTTCTTTATCGGTTCTCTCTTACGACTTTTTGAATGGAACGTTTCCTTCTTCTCAGGCGGG
CCTATCTTTGGGCCGAAGCTCTTTTCCTTGTACTGTAGGACCTGGTTGATAATGATTCCCAAAAAGACAT
CCAGCATGTCAGTTACTTGCATTCGTCAGTCTATACAAAAGCAATGGTTTAGAGAAATTTTGAACTTTAT
ACATGGTTTTATTTGTTGCTTCACGGCCGTACCTTCTGGAAATCCACGGTAGGAGTGTCAATTTGCGTTT
TTGATAATCCTTCCAAGGTTCTTCTCGAAGTAGTTGTTCTATAATTGCTTCACAGCTACCATGGAACATC
CCAAGCACCGCTACTAGAATTCGAGCTCGGAGTGGATCCCCCGGGCTGCAGGAATTCGAGCTCTGTACAG
TGACCGGTGACTCTTTCTGGCATGCGGAGAGACGGACGGACGCAGAGAGAAGGGCTGAGTAATAAGCGCC
ACTGCGCCAGACAGCTCTGGCGGCTCTGAGGTGCAGTGGATGATTATTAATCCGGGACCGGCCGCCCCTC
CGCCCCGAAGTGGAAAGGCTGGTGTGCCCCTCGTTGACCAAGAATCTATTGCATCATCGGAGAATATGGA
GCTTCATCGAATCACCGGCAGTAAGCGAAGGAGAATGTGAAGCCAGGGGTGTATAGCCGTCGGCGAAATA
GCATGCCATTAACCTAGGTACAGAAGTCCAATTGCTTCCGATCTGGTAAAAGATTCACGAGATAGTACCT
TCTCCGAAGTAGGTAGAGCGAGTACCCGGCGCGTAAGCTCCCTAATTGGCCCATCCGGCATCTGTAGGGC
GTCCAAATATCGTGCCTCTCCTGCTTTGCCCGGTGTATGAAACCGGAAAGGCCGCTCAGGAGCTGGCCAG
CGGCGCAGACCGGGAACACAAGCTGGCAGTCGACCCATCCGGTGCTCTGCACTCGACCTGCTGAGGTCCC
TCAGTCCCTGGTAGGCAGCTTTGCCCCGTCTGTCCGCCCGGTGTGTCGGCGGGGTTGACAAGGTCGTTGC
GTCAGTCCAACATTTGTTGCCATATTTTCCTGCTCTCCCCACCAGCTGCTCTTTTCTTTTCTCTTTCTTT
TCCCATCTTCAGTATATTCATCTTCCCATCCAAGAACCTTTATTTCCCCTAAGTAAGTACTTTGCTACAT
CCATACTCCATCCTTCCCATCCCTTATTCCTTTGAACCTTTCAGTTCGAGCTTTCCCACTTCATCGCAGC
TTGACTAACAGCTACCCCGCTTGAGCAGACATCACCATGCCTCAATCCTGGGAAGAACTGGCCGCTGATA
AGCGCGCCCGCCTCGCAAAAACCATCCCTGATGAATGGAAAGTCCAGACGCTGCCTGCGGATGACAGCGT
TATTGATTTCCCAAAGAAATCGGGGATCCTTTCAGAGGCCGAACTGAAGATCACAGAGGCCTCCGCTGCA
GATCTTGTGTCCAAGCTGGCGGCCGGAGAGTTGACCTCGGTGGAAGTTACGCTAGCATTCTGTAAACGGG
CAGCAATCGCCCAGCAGTTAGTAGGGTCCCCTCTACCTCTCAGGGAGATGTAACAACGCCACCTTATGGG
ACTATCAAGCTGACGCTGGCTTCTGTGCAGACAAACTGCGCCCACGAGTTCTTCCCTGACGCCGCTCTCG
CGCAGGCAAGGGAACTCGATGAATACTACGCAAAGCACAAGACACCCGTTGGTCCACTCCATGGCCTCCC
CATCTCTCTCAAAGACCAGCTTCGAGTCAAGGTACACCGTTGCCCCTAAGTCGTTAGATGTCCCTTTTTG
TCAGCTAACATATGCCACCAGGGCTACGAAACATCAATGGGCTACATCTCATGGCTAAACAAGTACGACG
AAGGGGACTCGGTTCTGACAACCATGCTCCGCAAAGCCGGTGCCGTTTTCTACGTCAAGACCTCTGTCCC
GCAGACCCTGATGGTCTGCGAGACAGTCAACAACATCATCGGGCGCACCGTCAACCCACGCAACAAGAAC
TGGTCGTGCGGCGGCAGTTCTGGTGGTGAGGGTGCGATCGTTGGGATTCGTGGTGGCGTCATCGGTGTAG
GAACGGATATCGGTGGCTCGATTCGAGTGCCGGCCGCGTTCAACTTCCTGTACGGTCTAAGGCCGAGTCA
TGGGCGGCTGCCGTATGCAAAGATGGCGAACAGCATGGAGGGTCAGGAGACGGTGCACAGCGTTGTCGGG
CCGATTACGCACTCTGTTGAGGGTGAGTCCTTCGCCTCTTCCTTCTTTTCCTGCTCTATACCAGGCCTCC
ACTGTCCTCCTTTCTTGCTTTTTATACTATATACGAGACGGGCAGTCACTGATGAAGTAATGTTAGACCT
CCGCCTCTTCACCAAATCCGTCCTCGGTCAGGAGCCATGGAAATACGACTCCAAGGTCATCCCCATGCCC
TGGCGCCAGTCCGAGTCGGACATTATTGCCTCCAAGATCAAGAACGGCGGGCTCAATATCGGCTACTACA
ACTTCGACGGCAATGTCCTTCCACACCCTCCTATCCTGCGCGGCGTGGAAACCACCGTCGCCGCACTCGC
CAAAGCCGGTCACACCGTGACCCCGTGGACGCCATACAAGCACGATTTCGGCCACGATCTCATCTCCCAT
ATCTACGCGGCTGACGGCAGCGCCGACGTAATGCGCGATATCAGTGCATCCGGCGAGCCGGCGATTCCAA
ATATCAAAGACCTACTGAACCCGAACATCAAAGCTGTTAACATGAACGAGCTCTGGGACACGCATCTCCA
GAAGTGGAATTACCAGATGGAGTACCTTGAGAAATGGCGGGAGGCTGAAGAAAAGGCCGGGAAGGAACTG
GACGCCATCATCGCGCCGATTACGCCTACCGCTGCGGTACGGCATGACCAGTTCCGGTACTATGGGTATG
CCTCTGTGATCAACCTGCTGGATTTCACGAGCGTGGTTGTTCCGGTTACCTTTGCGGATAAGAACATCGA
TAAGAAGAATGAGAGTTTCAAGGCGGTTAGTGAGCTTGATGCCCTCGTGCAGGAAGAGTATGATCCGGAG
GCGTACCATGGGGCACCGGTTGCAGTGCAGGTTATCGGACGGAGACTCAGTGAAGAGAGGACGTTGGCGA
TTGCAGAGGAAGTGGGGAAGTTGCTGGGAAATGTGGTGACTCCATAGGCTTCTAATAAGTGTCAGATAGC
AATTTGCACAAGAAATCAATACCAGCAACTGTAAATAAGCGCTGAAGTGACCATGCCATGCTACGAAAGA
GCAGAAAAAAACCTGCCGTAGAACCGAAGAGATATGACACGCTTCCATCTCTCAAAGGAAGAATCCCTTC
AGGGTTGCGTTTCCAGTCTAGACACGTATAACGGCACAAGTGTCTCTCACCAAATGGGTTATATCTCAAA
TGTGATCTAAGGATGGAAAGCCCAGAATATTGGCTGGGTTGATGGCTGCTTCGAGTGCAGTCTCATGCTG
CCACAGGTGACTCTGGATGGCCCCATACCACTCAACCCATGGTACGAGCGGTACGCTTTACGAATTCCCA
TGGGGAGGGGTAATCGATTATCCTCGGATAAACACTTATCCCAGGGTAATCACTTATCCCTGGATAAACA
ATTATCCTCGGGTAATCGCTTATCCCCATCAGGGAAACACGCCGAGCGTCCTCCTCCGATAAGCATGCGC
TGTCTTGGTCTGTCGCTGTCACCGAACATATCTGTCTGGGCTTGATTTACCAATGGCCTCCTCCGAGGAC
GTCATCAAGGAGTTCATGCGCTTCAAGGTGCGCATGGAGGGCTCCGTGAACGGCCACGAGTTCGAGATCG
AGGGCGAGGGCGAGGGCCGCCCCTACGAGGGCACCCAGACCGCCAAGCTGAAGGTGACCAAGGGCGGCCC
CCTGCCCTTCGCCTGGGACATCCTGTCCCCCCAGTTCCAGTACGGCTCCAAGGTGTACGTGAAGCACCCC
GCCGACATCCCCGACTACAAGAAGCTGTCCTTCCCCGAGGGCTTCAAGTGGGAGCGCGTGATGAACTTCG
AGGACGGCGGCGTGGTGACCGTGACCCAGGACTCCTCCCTGCAGGACGGCTCCTTCATCTACAAGGTGAA
GTTCATCGGCGTGAACTTCCCCTCCGACGGCCCCGTAATGCAGAAGAAAACTATGGGCTGGGAGGCCTCC
ACCGAGCGCCTGTACCCCCGCGACGGCGTGCTGAAGGGCGAGATCCACAAGGCCCTGAAGCTGAAGGACG
GCGGCCACTACCTGGTGGAGTTCAAGTCCATCTACATGGCCAAGAAGCCCGTGCAGCTGCCCGGCTACTA
CTACGTGGACTCCAAGCTGGACATCACCTCCCACAACGAGGACTACACCATCGTGGAGCAGTACGAGCGC
GCCGAGGGCCGCCACCACCTGTTCCTGACTCACGGTATGGACGAATTGTACAAGTCGAAGCTGTAAGCTT
GTGCTTCTAAGGTATGAGTCGCAAAATTGTTTTTTATTTTTGGTCTTGAGTCTAATATGCTCGCAGCTCT
TGCGTTGTATATGGTCGTTGTCGCGTATTTTCTGTTGTATTAAAAGATCAAACGAGATCAAGGGATGGCT
CGCGGGCTGTCTCTCGCACTAGGAGGAAGAATGCCTGAAAAAGGAACTTTGATTTTAGCTGTGGAATAGA
GATGGCTTGTTTGAGGACGCTTGTCGCTTGGCGCAGGGACTTGAATGGCAGCTTGTGGAAACCGAAGGCG
AGAAAAGTCGACGGATACTGTACGTGGTTCTATTGCCAGTGCGGTGGAAGCTTCCTTCTCATATAGTTCA
ATCCTTCTTTGAATCTGTTTGTTTCATATTTGGACTGTTTCATTCTCTGCTTGCGCATTCTCATCTTCGA
GAACGACTGCAGGGATTGTTGGTTCTGTGGAGCTGATGAGCGCGCCTTGACCACCCTTGTTCTTGTTTTG
CTCTTTTGTTCTCATTTAACCCGTTTCTCCCTTCCAACCCTTTGACCTTGCAACATTGTCTCCCAGCGCG
TTGCCAAAGCGAACTTGATATCAGTATAGTATGACCAAGTAGTCTACCAAAATAAATTTTAGTACAGTAT
TGCTAGTTATACAAGATAAATTTTGTACAACAATGATTATGCAGAGCTGGTATTCTGTAAGGAGTAAATT
CATGCAGGTACAGAGCGTCCACGTCAGGCACACGCGCTTTAGTGCTGGGTACACATTATGCTACCTTTGG
GGCAAGGTGCTATTCTAGGTAGGGTATGCCTAGCAATGCCATGATCTTATGACCTCAGTAATCTGACCTT
GGATTTAAGATCGGAGTTCTCAAACCCTGCGCGCTCAGAGAATTCGCATGCGGAGACTTTAGACATACCT
CTCGTTGCCGACAAATCGGCATTCCGTTTCGGTCACGGACGTAAGAGTTCAACAAAGCCGCTCACCTGTC
CCGTTCGGCGCTTGAGTTTCCACTTCAAAAGCACAACCGCTCCGATATTTCCATTGCCACCGACCAACAA
AAGGTTCATATCGCGCAATAGTCGTCCAACTCTCACTCCGCCCGCACTCGATGGCGAAGGATGGAAGAAT
ATCCGAGCGGCATCGGATAAAGAGATCTGGTTCTTTTCGTGAAGTAACGTAGGGAACCGACGGAAACTGT
AGAGCTATAGGAATTTAGTATATCAGAAGTCAATTGAGAGAAGTGTATAGTTAGTAACTCACTTGTGCCA
ACAGGTATTTCCAACCGTTCTTGTTCAAATTTCGTCAAGTCACCATCTCTATGTGCAAAACTGGATCATA
CAACAGCTCTTATTGTAGCTGCATCTCGCTCTCAGAGATCATCCTATCTTCGTCGTCATCCACCAACACA
GGTGGGAGTGCTAGTTGATCCATGCTGAGGTCAAGGGACACAGACGGAATGGGTGTAGAACGCCTCAAAA
CAGGTAAGGTATCAGGATCGGTTGTCCAGGGGGAATCCAAACCAGGTTCCACCTTGATTCAGAGAATAAG
TATGACGTATTCTTGGCAATGTTTAAGCTTGAGATGAGCCGATGTCAAACTGGGAGACATGATGAAGGAG
GAAATGTTGCTTTGGTGGGGGAGACACTATAAATACCAAAGAGTGAATGGTTGATACCATTTGGGGAAGG
AGTGTCTATCGCAGTCTCTGCAGACGGCATATCGGATAGCCTGCAGGCGCTTGTGGAGGATGCACATGTG
ACCGAGGGACACGAAGTGATCCGTTTAAACTATCAGTGTTTGACAGGATATATTGGCGGGTAAACCTAAG
AGAAAAGAGCGTTTATTAGAATAATCGGATATTTAAAAGGGCGTGAAAAGGTTTATCCGTTCGTCCATTT
GTATGTGCCAGCCGCCTTTGCGACGCTCACCGGGCTGGTTGCCCTCGCCGCTGGGCTGGCGGCCGTCTAT
GGCCCTGCAAACGCGCCAGAAACGCCGTCGAAGCCGTGTGCGAGACACCGCGGCCGCCGGCGTTGTGGAT
ACCTCGCGGAAAACTTGGCCCTCACTGACAGATGAGGGGCGGACGTTGACACTTGAGGGGCCGACTCACC
CGGCGCGGCGTTGACAGATGAGGGGCAGGCTCGATTTCGGCCGGCGACGTGGAGCTGGCCAGCCTCGCAA
ATCGGCGAAAACGCCTGATTTTACGCGAGTTTCCCACAGATGATGTGGACAAGCCTGGGGATAAGTGCCC
TGCGGTATTGACACTTGAGGGGCGCGACTACTGACAGATGAGGGGCGCGATCCTTGACACTTGAGGGGCA
GAGTGCTGACAGATGAGGGGCGCACCTATTGACATTTGAGGGGCTGTCCACAGGCAGAAAATCCAGCATT
TGCAAGGGTTTCCGCCCGTTTTTCGGCCACCGCTAACCTGTCTTTTAACCTGCTTTTAAACCAATATTTA
TAAACCTTGTTTTTAACCAGGGCTGCGCCCTGTGCGCGTGACCGCGCACGCCGAAGGGGGGTGCCCCCCC
TTCTCGAACCCTCCCGGCCCGCTAACGCGGGCCTCCCATCCCCCCAGGGGCTGCGCCCCTCGGCCGCGAA
CGGCCTCACCCCAAAAATGGCAGCGCTGGCCAATTCCCGAGTGCGCGGAACCCCTATTTGTTTATTTTTC
TAAATACATTCAAATATGTATCCGCTCATGAGACAATAACCCTGATAAATGCTTCAATAATATTGAAAAA
GGAAGAGTATGGCTAAAATGAGAATATCACCGGAATTGAAAAAACTGATCGAAAAATACCGCTGCGTAAA
AGATACGGAAGGAATGTCTCCTGCTAAGGTATATAAGCTGGTGGGAGAAAATGAAAACCTATATTTAAAA
ATGACGGACAGCCGGTATAAAGGGACCACCTATGATGTGGAACGGGAAAAGGACATGATGCTATGGCTGG
AAGGAAAGCTGCCTGTTCCAAAGGTCCTGCACTTTGAACGGCATGATGGCTGGAGCAATCTGCTCATGAG
TGAGGCCGATGGCGTCCTTTGCTCGGAAGAGTATGAAGATGAACAAAGCCCTGAAAAGATTATCGAGCTG
TATGCGGAGTGCATCAGGCTCTTTCACTCCATCGACATATCGGATTGTCCCTATACGAATAGCTTAGACA
GCCGCTTAGCCGAATTGGATTACTTACTGAATAACGATCTGGCCGATGTGGATTGCGAAAACTGGGAAGA
GGACACTCCATTTAAAGATCCGCGCGAGCTGTATGATTTTTTAAAGACGGAAAAGCCCGAAGAGGAACTT
GTCTTTTCCCACGGCGACCTGGGAGACAGCAACATCTTTGTGAAAGATGGCAAAGTAAGTGGCTTTATTG
ATCTTGGGAGAAGCGGCAGGGCGGACAAGTGGTATGACATTGCCTTCTGCGTCCGGTCGCTCAGGGAGGA
TATCGGGGAAGAACAGTATGTCGAGCTATTTTTTGACTTACTGGGGATCAAGCCTGATTGGGAGAAAATA
AAATATTATATTTTACTGGATGAATTGTTTTAGCTGTCAGACCAAGTTTACTCATATATACTTTAGATTG
ATTTAAAACTTCATTTTTAATTTAAAAGGATCTAGGTGAAGATCCTTTTTGATAATCTCATGACCAAAAT
CCCTTAACGTGAGTTTTCGTTCCACTGAGCGTCAGACCCCGTAGAAAAGATCAAAGGATCTTCTTGAGAT
CCTTTTTTTCTGCGCGTAATCTGCTGCTTGCAAACAAAAAAACCACCGCTACCAGCGGTGGTTTGTTTGC
CGGATCAAGAGCTACCAACTCTTTTTCCGAAGGTAACTGGCTTCAGCAGAGCGCAGATACCAAATACTGT
TCTTCTAGTGTAGCCGTAGTTAGGCCACCACTTCAAGAACTCTGTAGCACCGCCTACATACCTCGCTCTG
CTAATCCTGTTACCAGTGGCTGCTGCCAGTGGCGATAAGTCGTGTCTTACCGGGTTGGACTCAAGACGAT
AGTTACCGGATAAGGCGCAGCGGTCGGGCTGAACGGGGGGTTCGTGCACACAGCCCAGCTTGGAGCGAAC
GACCTACACCGAACTGAGATACCTACAGCGTGAGCTATGAGAAAGCGCCACGCTTCCCGAAGGGAGAAAG
GCGGACAGGTATCCGGTAAGCGGCAGGGTCGGAACAGGAGAGCGCACGAGGGAGCTTCCAGGGGGAAACG
CCTGGTATCTTTATAGTCCTGTCGGGTTTCGCCACCTCTGACTTGAGCGTCGATTTTTGTGATGCTCGTC
AGGGGGGCGGAGCCTATGGAAAAACGCCAGCAACGCGGCCTTTTTACGGTTCCTGGCAGATCCTAGATGT
GGCGCAACGATGCCGGCGACAAGCAGGAGCGCACCGACTTCTTCCGCATCAAGTGTTTTGGCTCTCAGGC
CGAGGCCCACGGCAAGTATTTGGGCAAGGGGTCGCTGGTATTCGTGCAGGGCAAGATTCGGAATACCAAG
TACGAGAAGGACGGCCAGACGGTCTACGGGACCGACTTCATTGCCGATAAGGTGGATTATCTGGACACCA
AGGCACCAGGCGGGTCAAATCAGGAATAAGGGCACATTGCCCCGGCGTGAGTCGGGGCAATCCCGCAAGG
AGGGTGAATGAATCGGACGTTTGACCGGAAGGCATACAGGCAAGAACTGATCGACGCGGGGTTTTCCGCC
GAGGATGCCGAAACCATCGCAAGCCGCACCGTCATGCGTGCGCCCCGCGAAACCTTCCAGTCCGTCGGCT
CGATGGTCCAGCAAGCTACGGCCAAGATCGAGCGCGACAGCGTGCAACTGGCTCCCCCTGCCCTGCCCGC
GCCATCGGCCGCCGTGGAGCGTTCGCGTCGTCTTGAACAGGAGGCGGCAGGTTTGGCGAAGTCGATGACC
ATCGACACGCGAGGAACTATGACGACCAAGAAGCGAAAAACCGCCGGCGAGGACCTGGCAAAACAGGTCA
GCGAGGCCAAGCAGGCCGCGTTGCTGAAACACACGAAGCAGCAGATCAAGGAAATGCAGCTTTCCTTGTT
CGATATTGCGCCGTGGCCGGACACGATGCGAGCGATGCCAAACGACACGGCCCGCTCTGCCCTGTTCACC
ACGCGCAACAAGAAAATCCCGCGCGAGGCGCTGCAAAACAAGGTCATTTTCCACGTCAACAAGGACGTGA
AGATCACCTACACCGGCGTCGAGCTGCGGGCCGACGATGACGAACTGGTGTGGCAGCAGGTGTTGGAGTA
CGCGAAGCGCACCCCTATCGGCGAGCCGATCACCTTCACGTTCTACGAGCTTTGCCAGGACCTGGGCTGG
TCGATCAATGGCCGGTATTACACGAAGGCCGAGGAATGCCTGTCGCGCCTACAGGCGACGGCGATGGGCT
TCACGTCCGACCGCGTTGGGCACCTGGAATCGGTGTCGCTGCTGCACCGCTTCCGCGTCCTGGACCGTGG
CAAGAAAACGTCCCGTTGCCAGGTCCTGATCGACGAGGAAATCGTCGTGCTGTTTGCTGGCGACCACTAC
ACGAAATTCATATGGGAGAAGTACCGCAAGCTGTCGCCGACGGCCCGACGGATGTTCGACTATTTCAGCT
CGCACCGGGAGCCGTACCCGCTCAAGCTGGAAACCTTCCGCCTCATGTGCGGATCGGATTCCACCCGCGT
GAAGAAGTGGCGCGAGCAGGTCGGCGAAGCCTGCGAAGAGTTGCGAGGCAGCGGCCTGGTGGAACACGCC
TGGGTCAATGATGACCTGGTGCATTGCAAACGCTAGGGCCTTGTGGGGTCAGTTCCGGCTGGGGGTTCAG
CAGCCCCTGCTCGGATCTGTTGGACCGGACAGTAGTCATGGTTGATGGGCTGCCTGTATCGAGTGGTGAT
TTTGTGCCGAGCTGCCGGTCGGGGAGCTGTTGGCTGGCTGGTGGCAGGATATATTGTGGTGTAAACAAAT
TGACGCTTAGACAACTTAATAACACATTGCGGACGTTTTTAATGTACTGGGGTTGAACACTCT
